Addgene plasmid #1182: p426 46Q GPD
Depositing lab: Susan Lindquist. Depositing organization: Whitehead Institute for Biomedical Research. Publication: Aggregation of huntingtin in yeast varies with the length of the polyglutamine expansion and the expression of chaperone proteins. Krobitsch S, Lindquist S. Proc Natl Acad Sci U S A 2000 Feb 15;97(4):1589-94. 10.1073/pnas.97.4.1589 PubMed 10677504.
Backbone
  Vector backbone: p426 GPD
  Vector type: Yeast Expression
  Selectable markers: URA3
Growth in bacteria
  Bacterial resistance: Ampicillin, 100 μg/mL
  Growth temperature: 37°C
  Growth strain: DH5alpha
  Copy number: High Copy
Gene/Insert
  Gene/Insert name: htt 46Q
  Species: H. sapiens (human)
  Insert size (bp): 310
  GenBank ID: NM_002111
  Entrez Gene: HTT (a.k.a. HD, IT15, LOMARS)
  Tag / fusion protein: GFP (C terminal on insert)
  Cloning method: Restriction Enzyme; 5′ cloning site ClaI (destroyed during cloning); 3′ cloning site ClaI (destroyed during cloning)
  Sequencing primers: 5′ M13R; 3′ EGFP-N
Terms and licenses: Academic/Nonprofit Terms; Industry Terms: Not Available to Industry
Depositor comments: N terminal region of Ht with polyQ repeat length of 46 fused to GFP.
How to cite: p426 46Q GPD was a gift from Susan Lindquist (Addgene plasmid # 1182 ; http://n2t.net/addgene:1182 ; RRID:Addgene_1182)
