[The description below was written by a language model from this plasmid's Addgene catalogue record.]
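Description:
p426 46Q GPD is a yeast expression plasmid built on the p426 GPD backbone. It is propagated in E. coli as a high-copy plasmid under ampicillin selection and maintained in yeast through the URA3 auxotrophic marker, which allows growth of ura3 strains without uracil. The record gives no feature table, so the origins of replication and regulatory elements are not listed explicitly. However, the p426 GPD name conventionally denotes a 2μ-based, multicopy shuttle vector in which the insert is driven by the strong constitutive GPD (glyceraldehyde-3-phosphate dehydrogenase) promoter, and this is the expected arrangement here.

The payload is a roughly 310 bp fragment of the human huntingtin gene (HTT) encoding the N-terminal region of the protein with a polyglutamine tract of 46 residues. It is fused at its C terminus to GFP. The fragment was inserted by restriction cloning at ClaI sites that were destroyed on both sides in the process. The GFP fusion allows the distribution of the huntingtin fragment to be followed by fluorescence in living yeast cells, distinguishing diffuse signal from focal aggregates.

According to the associated publication, constructs of this type were used to examine how huntingtin aggregation in yeast depends on the length of the polyglutamine expansion and on the expression of chaperone proteins. With 46 glutamines, this plasmid represents one repeat length in such a comparison, making it useful as a yeast model for studying polyglutamine-dependent protein misfolding and aggregation related to Huntington's disease.
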