>Addgene plasmid #1182 | p426 46Q GPD | addgene partial sequence | sequence record 16433 | GPDpro-F 5'-CGGTAGGTATTGATTGTAATTCTG-3'
TTTTTTTAGTTTTAAAACACCAGAACTTAGTTTCGACGGATTCTAGAACTAGTGGATCCCCCGGGCTGCA
GGAATTCGATATCAAGCTTATCGGTACCGGGCCCCCCCTCGATCGAGGTCGACCGCCATGGCGACCCTGG
AAAAGCTGATGAAGGCCTTCGAGTCCCTCAAAAGCTTCCAACAGCAGCAACAGCAACAACAGCAGCAACA
GCAACAACAGCAGCAACAGCAACAACAGCAGCAACAGCAGCAACAGCAACAACAGCAGCAACAGCAACAA
CAGCAGCAACAGCAACAACAGCAGCAACAGCAACAACCGCCACCACCTCCCCCTCCACCCCCACCTCCTC
AACTTCCTCAACCTCCTCCACAGGCACAGCCTCTGCTGCCTCAGCCACAACCTCCTCCACCTCCACCTCC
ACCTCCTCCAGGCCCAGCTGTGGCTGAGGAGCCTCTGCACCGACCTGGATCCCTGGTGAGCAAGGGCGAG
GAGCTGTTCACCGGGGTGGTGCCCATCCTGGTCGAGCTGGACGGCGACGTANACGGCCACAAGTTCAGCG
TGTCCGGCGAGGGCGAGGGCGATGCCACCTACGGCAAGCTGACCCTGAAGTTCATCTGCACCACCGGCAA
GCTGCCCGTGCCCTGGCCCACCCTCGTGACCACCCTGACCTACGGCGTGCAGTGCTTC
